>Addgene plasmid #131084 | pYJ41-AAVS1-XLone-Mafa | addgene full sequence | sequence record 256890 | Addgene NGS Result
CCCTTTAGTGAGGGTTAATTCTGAGCTTGGCGTAATCATGGTCATAGCTGTTTCCTGTGTGAAATTGTTA
TCCGCTCACAATTCCACACAACATACGAGCCGGAAGCATAAAGTGTAAAGCCTGGGGTGCCTAATGAGTG
AGCTAACTCACATTAATTGCGTTGCGCTCACTGCCCGCTTTCCAGTCGGGAAACCTGTCGTGCCAGCTGC
ATTAATGAATCGGCCAACGCGCGGGGAGAGGCGGTTTGCGTATTGGGCGCTCTTCCGCTTCCTCGCTCAC
TGACTCGCTGCGCTCGGTCGTTCGGCTGCGGCGAGCGGTATCAGCTCACTCAAAGGCGGTAATACGGTTA
TCCACAGAATCAGGGGATAACGCAGGAAAGAACATGTGAGCAAAAGGCCAGCAAAAGGCCAGGAACCGTA
AAAAGGCCGCGTTGCTGGCGTTTTTCCATAGGCTCCGCCCCCCTGACGAGCATCACAAAAATCGACGCTC
AAGTCAGAGGTGGCGAAACCCGACAGGACTATAAAGATACCAGGCGTTTCCCCCTGGAAGCTCCCTCGTG
CGCTCTCCTGTTCCGACCCTGCCGCTTACCGGATACCTGTCCGCCTTTCTCCCTTCGGGAAGCGTGGCGC
TTTCTCATAGCTCACGCTGTAGGTATCTCAGTTCGGTGTAGGTCGTTCGCTCCAAGCTGGGCTGTGTGCA
CGAACCCCCCGTTCAGCCCGACCGCTGCGCCTTATCCGGTAACTATCGTCTTGAGTCCAACCCGGTAAGA
CACGACTTATCGCCACTGGCAGCAGCCACTGGTAACAGGATTAGCAGAGCGAGGTATGTAGGCGGTGCTA
CAGAGTTCTTGAAGTGGTGGCCTAACTACGGCTACACTAGAAGAACAGTATTTGGTATCTGCGCTCTGCT
GAAGCCAGTTACCTTCGGAAAAAGAGTTGGTAGCTCTTGATCCGGCAAACAAACCACCGCTGGTAGCGGT
GGTTTTTTTGTTTGCAAGCAGCAGATTACGCGCAGAAAAAAAGGATCTCAAGAAGATCCTTTGATCTTTT
CTACGGGGTCTGACGCTCAGTGGAACGAAAACTCACGTTAAGGGATTTTGGTCATGAGACAATAACCCTG
ATAAATGCTTCAATAATATTGAAAAAGGAAGAGTATGAGTATTCAACATTTCCGTGTCGCCCTTATTCCC
TTTTTTGCGGCATTTTGCCTTCCTGTTTTTGCTCACCCAGAAACGCTGGTGAAAGTAAAAGATGCTGAAG
ATCAGTTGGGTGCACGAGTGGGTTACATCGAACTGGATCTCAACAGCGGTAAGATCCTTGAGAGTTTTCG
CCCCGAAGAACGTTTTCCAATGATGAGCACTTTTAAAGTTCTGCTATGTGGCGCGGTATTATCCCGTATT
GACGCCGGGCAAGAGCAACTCGGTCGCCGCATACACTATTCTCAGAATGACTTGGTTGAGTATTCACCAG
TCACAGAAAAGCATCTTACGGATGGCATGACAGTAAGAGAATTATGCAGTGCTGCCATAACCATGAGTGA
TAACACTGCGGCCAACTTACTTCTGACAACGATCGGAGGACCGAAGGAGCTAACCGCTTTTTTGCACAAC
ATGGGGGATCATGTAACTCGCCTTGATCGTTGGGAACCGGAGCTGAATGAAGCCATACCAAACGACGAGC
GTGACACCACGATGCCTGTAGCAATGGCAACAACGTTGCGCAAACTATTAACTGGCGAACTACTTACTCT
AGCTTCCCGGCAACAATTAATAGACTGGATGGAGGCGGATAAAGTTGCAGGACCACTTCTGCGCTCGGCC
CTTCCGGCTGGCTGGTTTATTGCTGATAAATCTGGAGCCGGTGAGCGTGGGTCTCGCGGTATCATTGCAG
CACTGGGGCCAGATGGTAAGCCCTCCCGTATCGTAGTTATCTACACGACGGGGAGTCAGGCAACTATGGA
TGAACGAAATAGACAGATCGCTGAGATAGGTGCCTCACTGATTAAGCATTGGTAACTGTCAGACCAAGTT
TACTCATATATACTTTAGATTGATTTAAAACTTCATTTTTAATTTAAAAGGATCTAGGTGAAGATCCTTT
TTGATAATCTCATGAGCGGATACATATTTGAATGTATTTAGAAAAATAAACAAATAGGGGTTCCGCGCAC
ATTTCCCCGAAAAGTGCCACCTGATGCGGTGTGAAATACCGCACAGATGCGTAAGGAGAAAATACCGCAT
CAGGAAATTGTAAGCGTTAATAATTCAGAAGAACTCGTCAAGAAGGCGATAGAAGGCGATGCGCTGCGAA
TCGGGAGCGGCGATACCGTAAAGCACGAGGAAGCGGTCAGCCCATTCGCCGCCAAGCTCTTCAGCAATAT
CACGGGTAGCCAACGCTATGTCCTGATAGCGGTCCGCCACACCCAGCCGGCCACAGTCGATGAATCCAGA
AAAGCGGCCATTTTCCACCATGATATTCGGCAAGCAGGCATCGCCATGCATGGGTCACGACGAGATCCTC
GCCGTCGGGCATGCTCGCCTTGAGCCTGGCGAACAGTTCGGCTGGCGCGAGCCCCTGATGCTCTTCGTCC
AGATCATCCTGATCGACAAGACCGGCTTCCATCCGAGTACGTGCTCGCTCGATGCGATGTTTCGCTTGGT
GGTCGAATGGGCAGGTAGCCGGATCAAGCGTATGCAGCCGCCGCATTGCATCAGCCATGATGGATACTTT
CTCGGCAGGAGCAAGGTGAGATGACAGGAGATCCTGCCCCGGCACTTCGCCCAATAGCAGCCAGTCCCTT
CCCGCTTCAGTGACAACGTCGAGCACAGCTGCGCAAGGAACGCCCGTCGTGGCCAGCCACGATAGCCGCG
CTGCCTCGTCTTGCAGTTCATTCAGGGCACCGGACAGGTCGGTCTTGACAAAAAGAACCGGGCGCCCCTG
CGCTGACAGCCGGAACACGGCGGCATCAGAGCAGCCGATTGTCTGTTGTGCCCAGTCATAGCCGAATAGC
CTCTCCACCCAAGCGGCCGGAGAACCTGCGTGCAATCCATCTTGTTCAATCATGCGAAACGATCCTCATC
CTGTCTCTTGATCAGAGCTTGATCCCCTGCGCCATCAGATCCTTGGCGGCAAGAAAGCCATCCAGTTTAC
TTTGCAGGGCTTCCCAACCTTACCAGAGGGCGCCCCAGCTGGCAATTCCGGTTCGCTTGCTGTCCATAAA
ACCGCCCAGTCTAGCTATCGCCATGTAAGCCCACTGCAAGCTACCTGCTTTCTCTTTGCGCTTGCGTTTT
CCCTTGTCCAGATAGCCCAGTAGCTGACATTCATCCGGGGTCAGCACCGTTTCTGCGGACTGGCTTTCTA
CGTGAAAAGGATCTAGGTGAAGATCCTTTTTGATAATCTCATGCCTGACATTTATATTCCCCAGAACATC
AGGTTAATGGCGTTTTTGATGTCATTTTCGCGGTGGCTGAGATCAGCCACTTCTTCCCCGATAACGGAGA
CCGGCACACTGGCCATATCGGTGGTCATCATGCGCCAGCTTTCATCCCCGATATGCACCACCGGGTAAAG
TTCACGGGAGACTTTATCTGACAGCAGACGTGCACTGGCCAGGGGGATCACCATCCGTCGCCCCGGCGTG
TCAATAATATCACTCTGTACATCCACAAACAGACGATAACGGCTCTCTCTTTTATAGGTGTAAACCTTAA
ACTGCCGTACGTATAGGCTGCGCAACTGTTGGGAAGGGCGATCGGTGCGGGCCTCTTCGCTATTACGCCA
GCTGGCGAAAGGGGGATGTGCTGCAAGGCGATTAAGTTGGGTAACGCCAGGGTTTTCCCAGTCACGACGT
TGTAAAACGACGGCCAGTGAATTGTAATACGACTCACTATAGGGCGAATTGAATTTAGCGGCCGCGAATT
CGCCCTTAGAGCAGAGCCAGGAACCCCTGTAGGGAAGGGGCAGGAGAGCCAGGGGCATGAGATGGTGGAC
GAGGAAGGGGGACAGGGAAGCCTGAGCGCCTCTCCTGGGCTTGCCAAGGACTCAAACCCAGAAGCCCAGA
GCAGGGCCTTAGGGAAGCGGGACCCTGCTCTGGGCGGAGGAATATGTCCCAGATAGCACTGGGGACTCTT
TAAGGAAAGAAGGATGGAGAAAGAGAAAGGGAGTAGAGGCGGCCACGACCTGGTGAACACCTAGGACGCA
CCATTCTCACAAAGGGAGTTTTCCACACGGACACCCCCCTCCTCACCACAGCCCTGCCAGGACGGGGCTG
GCTACTGGCCTTATCTCACAGGTAAAACTGACGCACGGAGGAACAATATAAATTGGGGACTAGAAAGGTG
AAGAGCCAAAGTTAGAACTCAGGACCAACTTATTCTGATTTTGTTTTTCCAAACTGCTTCTCCTCTTGGG
AAGTGTAAGGAAGCTGCAGCACCAGGATCAGTGAAACGCACCAGACAGCCGCGTCAGAGCAGCTCAGGTT
CTGGGAGAGGGTAGCGCAGGGTGGCCACTGAGAACCGGGCAGGTCACGCATCCCCCCCTTCCCTCCCACC
CCCTGCCAAGCTCTCCCTCCCAGGATCCTCTCTGGCTCCATCGTAAGCAAACCTTAGAGGTTCTGGCAAG
GAGAGAGATGGCTCCAGGAAATGGGGGTGTGTCACCAGATAAGGAATCTGCCTAACAGGAGGTGGGGGTT
AGACCCAATATCAGGAGACTAGGAAGGAGGAGGCCTAAGGATGGGGCTTTTCTGTCACCAATCCTGTCCC
TAGTAAAGCTTAGTACTGTCGATCCGCTGGCACGACAGGTTTCCCGACTGGAAAGCGGGCAGTGAGCGCA
ACGCAATTAATGTGAGTTAGCTCACTCATTAGGCACCCCAGGCTTTACACTTTATGCTTCCGGCTCGTAT
GTTGTGTGGAATTGTGAGCGGATAACAATTTCACACAGGAAACAGCTATGACCATGATTACGCCAAGCTT
GGGCTGCAGGTCGAGGGATCTCCATAAGAGAAGAGGGACAGCTATGACTGGGAGTAGTCAGGAGAGGAGG
AAAAATCTGGCTAGTAAAACATGTAAGGAAAATTTTAGGGATGTTAAAGAAAAAAATAACACAAAACAAA
ATATAAAAAAAATCTAACCTCAAGTCAAGGCTTTTCTATGGAATAAGGAATGGACAGCAGGGGGCTGTTT
CATATACTGATGACCTCTTTATAGCCAACCTTTGTTCATGGCAGCCAGCATATGGGCATATGTTGCCAAA
CTCTAAACCAAATACTCATTCTGATGTTTTAAATGATTTGCCCTCCCATATGTCCTTCCGAGTGAGAGAC
ACAAAAAATTCCAACACACTATTGCAATGAAAATAAATTTCCTTTATTAGCCAGAAGTCAGATGCTCAAG
GGGCTTCATGATGTCCCCATAATTTTTGGCAGAGGGAAAAAGATCTCAGTGGTATTTGTGAGCCAGGGCA
TTGGCCACACCAGCCACCACCTTCTGATAGGCAGCCTGCACCTGAGGAGTGAATTCACGCGCCTGGTTAC
CTACAAAATCAGAAGGACAGGGAAGGGAGCAGTGGTTCACGCCTGTAATCCCAGCAATTTGGGAGGCCAA
GGTGGGTAGATCACCTGAGATTAGGAGTTGGAGACCAGCCTGGCCAATATGGTGAAACCCCGTCTCTACC
AAAAAAACAAAAATTAGCTGAGCCTGGTCATGCATGCCTGGAATCCCAACAACTCGGGAGGCTGAGGCAG
GAGAATCGCTTGAACCCAGGAGGCGGAGATTGCAGTGAGCCAAGATTGTGCCACTGCACTCCAGCTTGGT
TCCCAATAGACCCCGCAGGCCCTACAGGTTGTCTTCCCAACTTGCCCCTTGCTCCATACCACCCCCCTCC
ACCCCATAATATTATAGAAGGACACCTAGTCAGACAAAATGATGCAACTTAATTTTATTAGGACAAGGCT
GGTGGGCACTGGAGTGGCAACTTCCAGGGCCAGGAGAGGCACTGGGGAGGGGTCACAGGGATGCCACCCG
TAGATCTCTCGAGCAGCGCTCGGTATCGATGCGGGGAGGCGGCCCAAAGGGAGATCCGACTCGTCTGAGG
GCGAAGGCGAAGACGCGGAAGAGGCCGCAGAGCCGGCAGCAGGCCGCGGGAAGGAAGGTCCGCTGGATTG
AGGGCCGAAGGGACGTAGCAGAAGGACGTCCCGCGCAGAATCCAGGTGGCAACATAGGCGAGCAGCCAAG
GAAAGGACGATGATTTCCCCGACAACACCACGGAATTGTCAGTGCCCAACAGCCGAGCCCCTGTCCAGCA
GCGGGCAAGGCAGGCGGCGATGAGTTCCGCCGTGGCAATAGGGAGGGGGAAAGCGAAAGTCCCGGAAAGG
AGCTGACAGGTGGTGGCAATGCCCCAACCAGTGGGGGTTGCGTCAGCAAACACAGTGCACACCACGCCAC
GTTGCCTGACAACGGGCCACAACTCCTCATAAAGAGACAGCAACCAGGATTTATACAAGGAGGAGAAAAT
GAAAGCCATACGGGAAGCAATAGCATGATACAAAGGCATTAAAGCAGCGTATCCACATAGCGTAAAAGGA
GCAACATAGTTAAGAATACCAGTCAATCTTTCACAAATTTTGTAATCCAGAGGTTGATTATCGATAAGCT
TGATATCGAATTCACGCGTTTACCCGGGGAGCATGTCAAGGTCAAAATCGTCAAGAGCGTCAGCAGGCAG
CATATCAAGGTCAAAGTCGTCAAGGGCATCGGCTGGGAGCATGTCTAAGTCAAAATCGTCAAGGGCGTCG
GTCGGCCCGCCGCTTTCGCACTTTAGCTGTTTCTCCAGGCCACATATGATTAGTTCCAGGCCGAAAAGGA
AGGCAGGTTCGGCTCCCTGCCGGTCGAACAGCTCAATTGCTTGTTTCAGAAGTGGGGGCATAGAATCGGT
GGTAGGTGTCTCTCTTTCCTCTTTTGCTACTTGATGCTCCTGTTCCTCCAATACGCAGCCCAGTGTAAAG
TGGCCCACGGCGGACAGAGCGTACAGTGCGTTCTCCAGGGAGAAGCCTTGCTGACACAGGAACGCGAGCT
GATTTTCCAGGGTTTCGTACTGTTTCTCTGTTGGGCGGGTGCCGAGATGCACTTTAGCCCCGTCGCGATG
TGAGAGGAGAGCACAGCGGTATGACTTGGCGTTGTTCCGCAGAAAGTCTTGCCATGACTCGCCTTCCAGG
GGGCAGGAGTGGGTATGATGCCTGTCCAGCATCTCGATTGGCAGGGCATCGAGCAGGGCCCGCTTGTTCT
TCACGTGCCAGTACAGGGTAGGCTGCTCAACTCCCAGCTTTTGAGCGAGTTTCCTTGTCGTCAGGCCTTC
GATACCGACTCCATTGAGTAATTCCAGAGCAGAGTTTATGACTTTGCTCTTGTCCAGTCTAGACATCTTA
TCGTCATCGTCTTTGTAATCCATGGTGGCGGATCCCGCGTCACGACACCTGTGTTCTGGCGGCAAACCCG
TTGCGAAAAAGAACGTTCACGGCGACTACTGCACTTATATACGGTTCTCCCCCACCCTCGGGAAAAAGGC
GGAGCCAGTACACGACATCACTTTCCCAGTTTACCCCGCGCCACCTTCTCTAGGCACCGGTTCAATTGCC
GACCCCTCCCCCCAACTTCTCGGGGACTGTGGGCGATGTGCGCTCTGCCCACTGACGGGCACCGGAGCCA
CTCGAGTGGAATTATCACCTCGAGTTTACTCCCTATCAGTGATAGAGAACGTATGAAGAGTTTACTCCCT
ATCAGTGATAGAGAACGTATGCAGACTTTACTCCCTATCAGTGATAGAGAACGTATAAGGAGTTTACTCC
CTATCAGTGATAGAGAACGTATGACCAGTTTACTCCCTATCAGTGATAGAGAACGTATCTACAGTTTACT
CCCTATCAGTGATAGAGAACGTATATCCAGTTTACTCCCTATCAGTGATAGAGAACGTATAAGCTTTGCT
TATGTAAACCAGGGCGCCTATAAAAGAGTGCTGATTTTTTGAGTAAACTTCAATTCCACAACACTTTTGT
CTTATACCAACTTTCCGTACCACTTCCTACCCTCGTAAAGGTACCGCCACCATGGCCGCGGAGCTGGCGA
TGGGCGCCGAGCTGCCCAGCAGCCCGCTGGCCATCGAGTACGTCAACGACTTCGACCTGATGAAGTTCGA
GGTGAAGAAGGAGCCTCCCGAGGCCGAGCGCTTCTGCCACCGCCTGCCGCCAGGCTCGCTGTCCTCGACG
CCGCTCAGCACGCCCTGCTCCTCCGTGCCCTCCTCGCCCAGCTTCTGCGCGCCCAGCCCGGGCACCGGCG
GCGGCGGCGGCGCGGGGGGCGGCGGCGGCTCGTCTCAGGCCGGGGGCGCCCCCGGGCCGCCGAGCGGGGG
CCCCGGCGCCGTCGGGGGCACCTCGGGGAAGCCGGCGCTGGAGGATCTGTACTGGATGAGCGGCTACCAG
CATCACCTCAACCCCGAGGCGCTCAACCTGACGCCCGAGGACGCGGTGGAGGCGCTCATCGGCAGCGGCC
ACCACGGCGCGCACCACGGCGCGCACCACCCGGCGGCCGCCGCAGCCTACGAGGCTTTCCGCGGCCCGGG
CTTCGCGGGCGGCGGCGGAGCGGACGACATGGGCGCCGGCCACCACCACGGCGCGCACCACGCCGCCCAC
CACCACCACGCCGCCCACCACCACCACCACCACCACCACCATGGCGGCGCGGGACACGGCGGTGGCGCGG
GCCACCACGTGCGCCTGGAGGAGCGCTTCTCCGACGACCAGCTGGTGTCCATGTCGGTGCGCGAGCTGAA
CCGGCAGCTCCGCGGCTTCAGCAAGGAGGAGGTCATCCGGCTCAAGCAGAAGCGGCGCACGCTCAAGAAC
CGCGGCTACGCGCAGTCCTGCCGCTTCAAGCGGGTGCAGCAGCGGCACATTCTGGAGAGCGAGAAGTGCC
AACTCCAGAGCCAGGTGGAGCAGCTGAAGCTGGAGGTGGGGCGCCTGGCCAAAGAGCGGGACCTGTACAA
GGAGAAATACGAGAAGCTGGCGGGCCGGGGCGGCCCCGGGAGCGCGGGCGGGGCCGGTTTCCCGCGGGAG
CCTTCGCCGCCGCAGGCCGGTCCCGGCGGGGCCAAGGGCACGGCCGACTTCTTCCTGTAGACTAGTAGAC
CACCTCCCCTGCGAGCTAAGCTGGACAGCCAATGACGGGTAAGAGAGTGACATTTTTCACTAACCTAAGA
CAGGAGGGCCGTCAGAGCTACTGCCTAATCCAAAGACGGGTAAAAGTGATAAAAATGTATCACTCCAACC
TAAGACAGGCGCAGCTTCCGAGGGATTTGAGATCCAGACATGATAAGATACATTGATGAGTTTGGACAAA
CCAAAACTAGAATGCAGTGAAAAAAATGCCTTATTTGTGAAATTTGTGATGCTATTGCCTTATTTGTAAC
CATTATAAGCTGCAATAAACAAGTTCTAGTCAATAATCAATGTCGAGACCCATAGAGCCCACCGCATCCC
CAGCATGCCTGCTATTGTCTTCCCAATCCTCCCCCTTGCTGTCCTGCCCCACCCCACCCCCCAGAATAGA
ATGACACCTACTCAGACAATGCGATGCAATTTCCTCATTTTATTAGGAAAGGACAGTGGGAGTGGCACCT
TCCAGGGTCAAGGAAGGCACGGGGGAGGGGCAAACAACAGATGGCTGGCAACTAGAAGGCACAGTCGAGG
CTGATCAGCGGGTTTAAACGGGCCCTCTAGATCAGGCACCGGGCTTGCGGGTCATGCACCAGGTGCGCGG
TCCTTCGGGCACCTCGACGTCGGCGGTGACGGTGAAGCCGAGCCGCTCGTAGAAGGGGAGGTTGCGGGGC
GCGGAGGTCTCCAGGAAGGCGGGCACCCCGGCGCGCTCGGCCGCCTCCACTCCGGGGAGCACGACGGCGC
TGCCCAGACCCTTGCCCTGGTGGTCGGGCGAGACGCCGACGGTGGCCAGGAACCACGCGGGCTCCTTGGG
CCGGTGCGGCGCCAGGAGGCCTTCCATCTGTTGCTGCGCGGCCAGCCGGGAACCGCTCAACTCGGCCATG
CGCGGGCCGATCTCGGCGAACACCGCCCCCGCTTCGACGCTCTCCGGCGTGGTCCAGACCGCCACCGCGG
CGCCGTCGTCCGCGACCCACACCTTGCCGATGTCGAGCCCGACGCGCGTGAGGAAGAGTTCTTGCAGCTC
GGTGACCCGCTCGATGTGGCGGTCCGGATCGACGGTGTGGCGCGTGGCGGGGTAGTCGGCGAACGCGGCG
GCGAGGGTGCGTACGGCCCTGGGGACGTCGTCGCGGGTGGCGAGGCGCACCGTGGGCTTGTACTCGGTCA
TCTCGAGCCTAGGGCCGGGATTCTCCTCCACGTCACCGCATGTTAGAAGACTTCCTCTGCCCTCTCCGCT
GCCAGATCTCTCGAGGCCCTGTGGGAGGAAGAGAAGAGGTCAGAAGCTTGCCCCACTGTGGGGTGGAGGG
GACAGATAAAAGTACCCAGAACCAGAGCCACATTAACCGGCCCTGGGAATATAAGGTGGTCCCAGCTCGG
GGACACAGGATCCCTGGAGGCAGCAAACATGCTGTCCTGAAGTGGACATAGGGGCCCGGGTTGGAGGAAG
AAGACTAGCTGAGCTCTCGGACCCCTGGAAGATGCCATGACAGGGGGCTGGAAGAGCTAGCACAGACTAG
AGAGGTAAGGGGGGTAGGGGAGCTGCCCAAATGAAAGGAGTGAGAGGTGACCCGAATCCACAGGAGAACG
GGGTGTCCAGGCAAAGAAAGCAAGAGGATGGAGAGGTGGCTAAAGCCAGGGAGACGGGGTACTTTGGGGT
TGTCCAGAAAAACGGTGATGATGCAGGCCTACAAGAAGGGGAGGCGGGACGCAAGGGAGACATCCGTCGG
AGAAGGCCATCCTAAGAAACGAGAGATGGCACAGGCCCCAGAAGGAGAAGGAAAAGGGAACCCAGCGAGT
GAAGACGGCATGGGGTTGGGTGAGGGAGGAGAGATGCCCGGAGAGGACCCAGACACGGGGAGGATCCGCT
CAGAGGACATCACGTGGTGCAGCGCCGAGAAGGAAGTGCTCCGGAAAGAGCATCCTTGGGCAGCAACACA
GCAGAGAGCAAGGGGAAGAGGGAGTGGAGGAAGACGGAACCTGAAGGAGGCGGCAGGGAAGGATCTGGGC
CAGCCGTAGAGGTGACCCAGGCCACAAGCTGCAGACAGAAAGCGGCACAGGCCCAGGGGAGAGAATGCTG
GTCAGAGAAAGCAAAGGGCGAATTCGTTTAAACCTGCAGGACTAGCTAGT
Features (pLannotate 1.2.2; 35 found; start..end, strand, type, name):
      2..20      -  promoter       T3 promoter: promoter for bacteriophage T3 RNA polymerase
     63..85      -  protein_bind   lac operator (fragment): The lac repressor binds to the lac operator to inhibit transcription in E. coli. This inhibition can be relieved by adding lactose or isopropyl-β-D-thiogalactopyranoside (IPTG). lac repressor encoded by lacI
     89..119     -  promoter       lac promoter: promoter for the E. coli lac operon
    134..155     -  protein_bind   CAP binding site: CAP binding activates transcription in the presence of cAMP. E. coli catabolite activator protein
    168..260     -  CDS            lacI (fragment): lac repressor; lacI; The lac repressor binds to the lac operator to inhibit transcription in E. coli. This inhibition can be relieved by adding lactose or isopropyl-β-D-thiogalactopyranoside (IPTG).
    443..1031    -  rep_origin     ori: high-copy-number ColE1/pMB1/pBR322/pUC origin of replication
   1102..1154    +  promoter       AmpR promoter (fragment): bla
   1155..2015    +  CDS            AmpR: β-lactamase; bla; confers resistance to ampicillin, carbenicillin, and related antibiotics
   2108..2167    -  promoter       AmpR promoter (fragment): bla
   2194..2244    +  misc_feature   bom (fragment): basis of mobility region from pBR322
   2265..3063    -  CDS            NeoR/KanR (fragment): aminoglycoside phosphotransferase from Tn5; aph(3')-II (or nptII); confers resistance to neomycin, kanamycin, and G418 (Geneticin®)
   3095..3364    -  CDS            tnpA (fragment): TN5P_ECOLX - Also known as tnp. Experimental evidence at protein level: Swiss-Prot protein existence level 1. Mediates transposition of transposon Tn5 by a 'cut and paste' mechanism. First, the monomeric transposase binds the 19 bp inverted DNA repeats flanking the transposon. Then, dimerization of the DNA- bound transposase creates a synaptic DNA complex. After nicking of the first DNA strand, excision of the transposon proceeds through a series of intermediates. The transposase then mediates the insertion of the transposon at a new site by strand transfer. The activity of the wild- type tran
   3412..3715    -  CDS            ccdB (fragment): CcdB, a bacterial toxin that poisons DNA gyrase; ccdB; Plasmids containing the ccdB gene cannot be propagated in standard E. coli strains.
   3725..3872    -  CDS            lacZα (fragment): LacZα fragment of β-galactosidase; lacZ fragment
   3875..3893    +  promoter       T7 promoter: promoter for bacteriophage T7 RNA polymerase
   3928..4764    -  misc_feature   HA-R: right homology arm from the adeno-associated virus integration site (AAVS1) within intron 1 of the human PPP1R12C gene
   4786..4825    +  CDS            lacI (fragment): lac repressor; lacI; The lac repressor binds to the lac operator to inhibit transcription in E. coli. This inhibition can be relieved by adding lactose or isopropyl-β-D-thiogalactopyranoside (IPTG).
   4838..4859    +  protein_bind   CAP binding site: CAP binding activates transcription in the presence of cAMP. E. coli catabolite activator protein
   4874..4904    +  promoter       lac promoter: promoter for the E. coli lac operon
   4908..4930    +  protein_bind   lac operator (fragment): The lac repressor binds to the lac operator to inhibit transcription in E. coli. This inhibition can be relieved by adding lactose or isopropyl-β-D-thiogalactopyranoside (IPTG). lac repressor encoded by lacI
   5313..5368    -  polyA_signal   β-globin poly(A) signal: rabbit β-globin polyadenylation signal (Gil and Proudfoot, 1987)
   5439..5519    -  CDS            HBB (fragment): HBB_PONPY - Experimental evidence at transcript level: Swiss-Prot protein existence level 2. Involved in oxygen transport from the lung to the various peripheral tissues. From Pongo pygmaeus (Bornean orangutan).
   5543..6019    -  polyA_signal   hGH poly(A) signal: human growth hormone polyadenylation signal
   6051..6639    -  misc_feature   WPRE: woodchuck hepatitis virus posttranscriptional regulatory element
   6639..6663    -  misc_feature   MCS (fragment): pBluescript multiple cloning site
   6670..7416    -  CDS            Tet-On® 3G: modified rtTA protein that binds tightly to promoters containing the tet operator in the presence of doxycycline
   7469..7680    -  promoter       EF-1α core promoter: core promoter for human elongation factor EF-1α
   7722..8089    +  promoter       TRE3GS promoter: 3rd-generation Tet-responsive promoter that can be activated by binding of Tet-On® 3G, modified to eliminate binding sites for endogenous mammalian transcription factors
   8102..9157    +  CDS            MAFA: MAFA_HUMAN - Experimental evidence at protein level: Swiss-Prot protein existence level 1. Transcription factor that activates insulin gene expression (PubMed:15993959, PubMed:12011435). Acts synergistically with NEUROD1/BETA2 and PDX1 (PubMed:15993959). Binds the insulin enhancer C1/RIPE3b element (PubMed:12011435). Binds to consensus TRE-type MARE 5'-TGCTGACTCAGCA-3' DNA sequence (PubMed:23148532, PubMed:29339498). From Homo sapiens (Human).
   9341..9475    -  polyA_signal   SV40 poly(A) signal: SV40 polyadenylation signal
   9476..9494    -  enhancer       CMV enhancer (fragment): human cytomegalovirus immediate early enhancer
   9500..9724    -  polyA_signal   bGH poly(A) signal: bovine growth hormone polyadenylation signal
   9762..10361   -  CDS            PuroR: puromycin N-acetyltransferase; pac from Streptomyces alboniger; confers resistance to puromycin
  10448..10473   -  misc_feature   SA: splice acceptor site
  10480..11283   -  misc_feature   HA-L: left homology arm from the adeno-associated virus integration site (AAVS1) within intron 1 of the human PPP1R12C gene
