[The description below was written by a language model from this plasmid's Addgene catalogue record and pLannotate feature annotations shown in this document.]
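Description:
pYJ41-AAVS1-XLone-Mafa is a homology-directed repair donor plasmid for knocking a doxycycline-inducible human MAFA expression cassette into the AAVS1 safe-harbour locus (intron 1 of PPP1R12C) in human cells. It is catalogued as a mammalian expression/CRISPR vector. The nuclease or guide RNA needed to cut the locus is not encoded here and would have to be supplied separately. In bacteria it is maintained through a high-copy ColE1/pUC-type origin with ampicillin resistance. The backbone also carries annotated fragments of NeoR/KanR, Tn5 transposase, ccdB and lacZα, which appear to be remnants of earlier cloning vectors rather than functional parts.

The payload sits between the left and right AAVS1 homology arms. Next to the left arm, a splice acceptor precedes a puromycin N-acetyltransferase gene followed by a bGH polyadenylation signal. No promoter is annotated for this gene, which is consistent with a gene-trap design in which puromycin resistance depends on splicing into the endogenous PPP1R12C transcript, favouring recovery of correctly targeted clones. The XLone module is an all-in-one Tet-On system. An EF-1α core promoter constitutively drives the Tet-On 3G transactivator, with a WPRE and hGH poly(A) signal downstream. In the divergent orientation, a TRE3GS promoter controls the MAFA coding sequence, so that MAFA is transcribed only when doxycycline is added. An SV40 poly(A) signal lies beyond MAFA, though it is annotated on the opposite strand.

MAFA is a transcription factor that activates insulin gene expression. The depositor notes that this copy has nine rather than ten consecutive histidines, a difference not known to affect function. The record gives the purpose only as targeted inducible MAFA knock-in.
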