Addgene plasmid #131084: pYJ41-AAVS1-XLone-Mafa
Purpose: Donor plasmid of targeted inducible-Mafa knockin
Depositing lab: Xiaojun Lian. Depositing organization: Pennsylvania State University.
Backbone
  Vector backbone: AAVS1-XLone donor
  Backbone size w/o insert (bp): 10251
  Vector type: Mammalian Expression, CRISPR
  Selectable markers: Puromycin
Growth in bacteria
  Bacterial resistance: Ampicillin, 100 μg/mL
  Growth temperature: 37°C
  Growth strain: NEB Stable
  Copy number: Unknown
Gene/Insert
  Gene/Insert name: MAFA
  Species: H. sapiens (human)
  Insert size (bp): 1062
  Entrez Gene: MAFA (a.k.a. INSDM, RIPE3b1, hMafA)
  Cloning method: Restriction Enzyme; 5′ cloning site Unknown (unknown if destroyed); 3′ cloning site Unknown (unknown if destroyed)
Terms and licenses: Academic/Nonprofit Terms; Industry Terms: Not Available to Industry
Depositor comments: Please note: Plasmid contains 9xHis in MAFA instead of 10xHis. This difference is not known to affect plasmid function.
How to cite: pYJ41-AAVS1-XLone-Mafa was a gift from Xiaojun Lian (Addgene plasmid # 131084 ; http://n2t.net/addgene:131084 ; RRID:Addgene_131084)
